Addgene plasmid #56161: mCardinal-H1-10
Purpose: Localization: Nucleus/Histones, Excitation: 604, Emission: 659
Depositing lab: Michael Davidson. Depositing organization: Florida State University, Tallahassee. Publication: Non-invasive intravital imaging of cellular differentiation with a bright red-excitable fluorescent protein. Chu J, Haynes RD, Corbel SY, Li P, Gonzalez-Gonzalez E, Burg JS, Ataie NJ, Lam AJ, Cranfill PJ, Baird MA, Davidson MW, Ng HL, Garcia KC, Contag CH, Shen K, Blau HM, Lin MZ. Nat Methods. 2014 Mar 16. doi: 10.1038/nmeth.2888. PubMed 24633408.
Backbone
  Vector backbone: mCardinal
  Backbone size w/o insert (bp): 4750
  Vector type: Mammalian Expression
  Selectable markers: Neomycin (select with G418)
Growth in bacteria
  Bacterial resistance: Kanamycin, 50 μg/mL
  Growth temperature: 37°C
  Growth strain: DH5alpha
  Copy number: High Copy
Gene/Insert
  Gene/Insert name: H1 (alt names: Mouse Histone H1; NM_008197.3)
  Species: M. musculus (mouse)
  Entrez Gene: H1f0 (a.k.a. D130017D06Rik, H1(0), H1-0, H1fv)
  Promoter: CMV
  Tag / fusion protein: mCardinal
  Cloning method: Unknown
  Sequencing primers: 5′ CMV-F; 3′ SV40pA-R
Terms and licenses: Academic/Nonprofit Terms; Industry Terms
Depositor comments: M. musculus (mouse) Histone H1 with A190G mutation relative to reference sequence (NM_008197.3). Mutation should not affect function. Excitation = 604; Emission = 659
How to cite: mCardinal-H1-10 was a gift from Michael Davidson (Addgene plasmid # 56161 ; http://n2t.net/addgene:56161 ; RRID:Addgene_56161)
