[The description below was written by a language model from this plasmid's Addgene catalogue record.]
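Description:
mCardinal-H1-10 is a mammalian expression plasmid that produces mouse linker histone H1 (the H1f0 gene, also known as H1-0) fused to the far-red fluorescent protein mCardinal. It is built on an mCardinal cloning vector backbone of about 4.75 kb without the insert. The fusion is transcribed from the CMV promoter, a strong constitutive viral promoter widely used in mammalian cells. The listed 3′ sequencing primer suggests an SV40 polyadenylation signal downstream of the coding region. The record does not state the orientation of the tag relative to the histone or the meaning of the "10" in the name, and no feature table is provided to confirm the layout of individual elements.

In bacteria the plasmid is maintained at high copy number under kanamycin selection. A neomycin resistance marker allows G418 selection of transfected mammalian cells, so stable lines can be made as well as transient transfections. The depositor notes that the histone sequence carries an A190G change relative to the reference mouse transcript and states that this is not expected to affect function.

The construct serves as a localization marker. Because H1 binds chromatin, the fusion labels the nucleus and histone-associated DNA in living or fixed cells. mCardinal has an excitation peak at 604 nm and an emission peak at 659 nm, so it can be excited with red light. This suits multicolour imaging alongside green or orange fluorophores, and the associated publication describes the protein's use in intravital imaging.
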