>Addgene plasmid #56161 | mCardinal-H1-10 | depositor partial sequence | sequence record 87060 | insert sequence
ATCCGCTAGCCGCCACCATGACCGAGAACTCCACCTCCGCCCCGGCGGCGAAGCCCAAACGGGCCAAGGC
TTCCAAGAAGTCCACGGACCACCCCAAGTATTCAGACATGATCGTGGCTGCTATCCAGGCAGAGAAGAAC
CGTGCCGGCTCCTCGCGCCAGTCCATCCAAAAGTATATCAAGAGCCACTACAAGGTGGGTGAGAACGCCG
ACTCCCAGATCAAGTTGTCCATCAAGCGCCTAGTGACCACCGGTGTTCTCAAGCAAACCAAAGGGGTGGG
CGCCTCGGGGTCCTTCAGGCTGGCCAAGGGCGATGAGCCCAAAAGGTCGGTGGCTTTCAAGAAGACCAAG
AAGGAAGTCAAGAAAGTGGCCACTCCAAAGAAGGCAGCCAAGCCCAAGAAGGCTGCCTCCAAAGCCCCAA
GCAAGAAACCCAAAGCCACCCCTGTCAAGAAGGCCAAGAAGAAGCCGGCTGCCACGCCCAAGAAAGCCAA
AAAGCCCAAGGTTGTCAAAGTCAAACCAGTCAAGGCCTCCAAACCCAAGAAGGCCAAAACCGTGAAGCCC
AAAGCCAAGTCGAGTGCCAAGAGGGGGAGCAAGAAGAAGTCGGGAAGCACGGATCCACCGGTCGCCACC
[732 nt withheld, positions 630-1361]
TAAGCGGCCGCGACTCTAGATCATAATCAGCCATACCAC
