>Addgene plasmid #56161 | mCardinal-H1-10 | addgene partial sequence | sequence record 107904 | CMV-F 5'-CGCAAATGGGCGGTAGGCGTG-3'
AGCAGAGCTGGTTTAGTGAACCGTCAGATCCGCTAGCCGCCACCATGACCGAGAACTCCACCTCCGCCCC
GGCGGCGAAGCCCAAACGGGCCAAGGCTTCCAAGAAGTCCACGGACCACCCCAAGTATTCAGACATGATC
GTGGCTGCTATCCAGGCAGAGAAGAACCGTGCCGGCTCCTCGCGCCAGTCCATCCAAAAGTATATCAAGA
GCCACTACAAGGTGGGTGAGAACGCCGACTCCCAGATCAAGTTGTCCATCAAGCGCCTAGTGACCACCGG
TGTTCTCAAGCAAACCAAAGGGGTGGGCGCCTCGGGGTCCTTCAGGCTGGCCAAGGGCGATGAGCCCAAA
AGGTCGGTGGCTTTCAAGAAGACCAAGAAGGAAGTCAAGAAAGTGGCCACTCCAAAGAAGGCAGCCAAGC
CCAAGAAGGCTGCCTCCAAAGCCCCAAGCAAGAAACCCAAAGCCACCCCTGTCAAGAAGGCCAAGAAGAA
GCCGGCTGCCACGCCCAAGAAAGCCAAAAAGCCCAAGGTTGTCAAAGTCAAACCAGTCAAGGCCTCCAAA
CCCAAGAAGGCCAAAACCGTGAAGCCCAAAGCCAAGTCGAGTGCCAAGAGGGGGAGCAAGAAGAAGTCGG
GAAGCACGGATCCACCGGTCGCCACC
[257 nt withheld, positions 657-913]
